>Addgene plasmid #129324 | pLBS.EF NLS-pHlu | addgene full sequence | sequence record 260952 | Addgene NGS Result
TGTAGTCTTATGCAATACTCTTGTAGTCTTGCAACATGGTAACGATGAGTTAGCAACATGCCTTACAAGG
AGAGAAAAAGCACCGTGCATGCCGATTGGTGGAAGTAAGGTGGTACGATCGTGCCTTATTAGGAAGGCAA
CAGACGGGTCTGACATGGATTGGACGAACCACTGAATTGCCGCATTGCAGAGATATTGTATTTAAGTGCC
TAGCTCGATACATAAACGGGTCTCTCTGGTTAGACCAGATCTGAGCCTGGGAGCTCTCTGGCTAACTAGG
GAACCCACTGCTTAAGCCTCAATAAAGCTTGCCTTGAGTGCTTCAAGTAGTGTGTGCCCGTCTGTTGTGT
GACTCTGGTAACTAGAGATCCCTCAGACCCTTTTAGTCAGTGTGGAAAATCTCTAGCAGTGGCGCCCGAA
CAGGGACTTGAAAGCGAAAGGGAAACCAGAGGAGCTCTCTCGACGCAGGACTCGGCTTGCTGAAGCGCGC
ACGGCAAGAGGCGAGGGGCGGCGACTGGTGAGTACGCCAAAAATTTTGACTAGCGGAGGCTAGAAGGAGA
GAGATGGGTGCGAGAGCGTCAGTATTAAGCGGGGGAGAATTAGATCGCGATGGGAAAAAATTCGGTTAAG
GCCAGGGGGAAAGAAAAAATATAAATTAAAACATATAGTATGGGCAAGCAGGGAGCTAGAACGATTCGCA
GTTAATCCTGGCCTGTTAGAAACATCAGAAGGCTGTAGACAAATACTGGGACAGCTACAACCATCCCTTC
AGACAGGATCAGAAGAACTTAGATCATTATATAATACAGTAGCAACCCTCTATTGTGTGCATCAAAGGAT
AGAGATAAAAGACACCAAGGAAGCTTTAGACAAGATAGAGGAAGAGCAAAACAAAAGTAAGACCACCGCA
CAGCAAGCGGCCGCTGATCTTCAGACCTGGAGGAGGAGATATGAGGGACAATTGGAGAAGTGAATTATAT
AAATATAAAGTAGTAAAAATTGAACCATTAGGAGTAGCACCCACCAAGGCAAAGAGAAGAGTGGTGCAGA
GAGAAAAAAGAGCAGTGGGAATAGGAGCTTTGTTCCTTGGGTTCTTGGGAGCAGCAGGAAGCACTATGGG
CGCAGCGTCAATGACGCTGACGGTACAGGCCAGACAATTATTGTCTGGTATAGTGCAGCAGCAGAACAAT
TTGCTGAGGGCTATTGAGGCGCAACAGCATCTGTTGCAACTCACAGTCTGGGGCATCAAGCAGCTCCAGG
CAAGAATCCTGGCTGTGGAAAGATACCTAAAGGATCAACAGCTCCTGGGGATTTGGGGTTGCTCTGGAAA
ACTCATTTGCACCACTGCTGTGCCTTGGAATGCTAGTTGGAGTAATAAATCTCTGGAACAGATTTGGAAT
CACACGACCTGGATGGAGTGGGACAGAGAAATTAACAATTACACAAGCTTAATACACTCCTTAATTGAAG
AATCGCAAAACCAGCAAGAAAAGAATGAACAAGAATTATTGGAATTAGATAAATGGGCAAGTTTGTGGAA
TTGGTTTAACATAACAAATTGGCTGTGGTATATAAAATTATTCATAATGATAGTAGGAGGCTTGGTAGGT
TTAAGAATAGTTTTTGCTGTACTTTCTATAGTGAATAGAGTTAGGCAGGGATATTCACCATTATCGTTTC
AGACCCACCTCCCAACCCCGAGGGGACCCGACAGGCCCGAAGGAATAGAAGAAGAAGGTGGAGAGAGAGA
CAGAGACAGATCCATTCGATTAGTGAACGGATCTCGACGGTATCGGTTAACTTTTAAAAGAAAAGGGGGG
ATTGGGGGGTACAGTGCAGGGGAAAGAATAGTAGACATAATAGCAACAGACATACAAACTAAAGAATTAC
AAAAACAAATTACAAAATTCAAAATTTTGGGCCCTTCCAACCTTCCAACCGGGATTGATTATTGACTAGA
TCATCGCGTGAGGCTCCGGTGCCCGTCAGTGGGCAGAGCGCACATCGCCCACAGTCCCCGAGAAGTTGGG
GGGAGGGGTCGGCAATTGAACCGGTGCCTAGAGAAGGTGGCGCGGGGTAAACTGGGAAAGTGATGTCGTG
TACTGGCTCCGCCTTTTTCCCGAGGGTGGGGGAGAACCGTATATAAGTGCAGTAGTCGCCGTGAACGTTC
TTTTTCGCAACGGGTTTGCCGCCAGAACACAGGTAAGTGCCGTGTGTGGTTCCCGCGGGCCTGGCCTCTT
TACGGGTTATGGCCCTTGCGTGCCTTGAATTACTTCCACGCCCCTGGCTGCAGTACGTGATTCTTGATCC
CGAGCTTCGGGTTGGAAGTGGGTGGGAGAGTTCGAGGCCTTGCGCTTAAGGAGCCCCTTCGCCTCGTGCT
TGAGTTGAGGCCTGGCCTGGGCGCTGGGGCCGCCGCGTGCGAATCTGGTGGCACCTTCGCGCCTGTCTCG
CTGCTTTCGATAAGTCTCTAGCCATTTAAAATTTTTGATGACCTGCTGCGACGCTTTTTTTCTGGCAAGA
TAGTCTTGTAAATGCGGGCCAAGATCTGCACACTGGTATTTCGGTTTTTGGGGCCGCGGGCGGCGACGGG
GCCCGTGCGTCCCAGCGCACATGTTCGGCGAGGCGGGGCCTGCGAGCGCGGCCACCGAGAATCGGACGGG
GGTAGTCTCAAGCTGGCCGGCCTGCTCTGGTGCCTGGCCTCGCGCCGCCGTGTATCGCCCCGCCCTGGGC
GGCAAGGCTGGCCCGGTCGGCACCAGTTGCGTGAGCGGAAAGATGGCCGCTTCCCGGCCCTGCTGCAGGG
AGCTCAAAATGGAGGACGCGGCGCTCGGGAGAGCGGGCGGGTGAGTCACCCACACAAAGGAAAAGGGCCT
TTCCGTCCTCAGCCGTCGCTTCATGTGACTCCACGGAGTACCGGGCGCCGTCCAGGCACCTCGATTAGTT
CTCGAGCTTTTGGAGTACGTCGTCTTTAGGTTGGGGGGAGGGGTTTTATGCGATGGAGTTTCCCCACACT
GAGTGGGTGGAGACTGAAGTTAGGCCAGCTTGGCACTTGATGTAATTCTCCTTGGAATTTGCCCTTTTTG
AGTTTGGATCTTGGTTCATTCTCAAGCCTCAGACAGTGGTTCAAAGTTTTTTTCTTCCATTTCAGGTGTC
GTGAGGAATTAGTCGAGGTCGACGGTATCGATAAGCTTGATATCGAATTCACCATGGCGCCGAAAAAAAA
ACGCAAAGTGGATCCACCGGTCGCCACCATGGTGAGCAAGGGTGAAGAGCTGTTTACCGGCGTGGTGCCG
ATTCTGGTGGAACTGGATGGTGACGTGAACGGCCACAAATTCAGCGTGTCCGGCGAAGGCGAGGGCGATG
CCACCTATGGTAAACTGACCCTGAAGTTTATCTGCACCACCGGCAAGCTGCCAGTGCCATGGCCAACCCT
GGTGACCACCTTTAGCTATGGCGTGCAGTGTTTCTCCCGCTACCCCGATCACATGAAACGTCATGACTTT
TTCAAGAGCGCCATGCCAGAAGGTTATGTGCAGGAGCGCACCATTTTCTTTAAAGATGACGGCAATTACA
AGACCCGTGCGGAAGTGAAATTTGAGGGCGATACCCTGGTGAACCGCATTGAACTGAAAGGCATCGACTT
CAAGGATGACGGTAATATTCTGGGCCACAAGCTGGAATATAACTACAATGAGCATCTGGTGTATATCATG
GCAGATAAACAGAAGAACGGCACCAAAGCTATTTTCCAGGTGCACCATAATATCGAGGATGGCGGTGTGC
AGCTGGCAGACCATTATCAGCAGAACACCCCTATTGGCGATGGCCCTGTGCTGCTGCCGGACAATCACTA
CCTGCATACCCAGTCTGCTCTGAGTAAAGATCCGAACGAAAAGCGCGACCACATGGTGCTGCTGGAGTTT
GTGACCGCCGCGGGTATCACCCATGGCATGGACGAGCTGTACAAATGAGCGGCCGCGACTCTAGATCACT
AGTCTCGACTCGACAATCAACCTCTGGATTACAAAATTTGTGAAAGATTGACTGGTATTCTTAACTATGT
TGCTCCTTTTACGCTATGTGGATACGCTGCTTTAATGCCTTTGTATCATGCTATTGCTTCCCGTATGGCT
TTCATTTTCTCCTCCTTGTATAAATCCTGGTTGCTGTCTCTTTATGAGGAGTTGTGGCCCGTTGTCAGGC
AACGTGGCGTGGTGTGCACTGTGTTTGCTGACGCAACCCCCACTGGTTGGGGCATTGCCACCACCTGTCA
GCTCCTTTCCGGGACTTTCGCTTTCCCCCTCCCTATTGCCACGGCGGAACTCATCGCCGCCTGCCTTGCC
CGCTGCTGGACAGGGGCTCGGCTGTTGGGCACTGACAATTCCGTGGTGTTGTCGGGGAAGCTGACGTCCT
TTCCATGGCTGCTCGCCTGTGTTGCCACCTGGATTCTGCGCGGGACGTCCTTCTGCTACGTCCCTTCGGC
CCTCAATCCAGCGGACCTTCCTTCCCGCGGCCTGCTGCCGGCTCTGCGGCCTCTTCCGCATCTTCGCCTT
CGCCCTCAGACGAGTCGGATCTCCCTTTGGGCCGCCTCCCCGCCTGGAATTAATTCGAGCTCGGTACCTT
TAAGACCAATGACTTACAAGGCAGCTGTAGATCTTAGCCACTTTTTAAAAGAAAAGGGGGGACTGGAAGG
GCTAATTCACTCCCAACGAAGATAAGATCTGCTTTTTGCTTGTACTGGGTCTCTCTGGTTAGACCAGATC
TGAGCCTGGGAGCTCTCTGGCTAACTAGGGAACCCACTGCTTAAGCCTCAATAAAGCTTGCCTTGAGTGC
TTCAAGTAGTGTGTGCCCGTCTGTTGTGTGACTCTGGTAACTAGAGATCCCTCAGACCCTTTTAGTCAGT
GTGGAAAATCTCTAGCAGTAGTAGTTCATGTCATCTTATTATTCAGTATTTATAACTTGCAAAGAAATGA
ATATCAGAGAGTGAGAGGAACTTGTTTATTGCAGCTTATAATGGTTACAAATAAAGCAATAGCATCACAA
ATTTCACAAATAAAGCATTTTTTTCACTGCATTCTAGTTGTGGTTTGTCCAAACTCATCAATGTATCTAG
AGCGGCCGCCACCGCGGTGGAGCTCCAGCTTTTGTTCCCTTTAGTGAGGGTTAATTTCGAGCTTGGCGTA
ATCATGGTCATAGCTGTTTCCTGTGTGAAATTGTTATCCGCTCACAATTCCACACAACATACGAGCCGGA
AGCATAAAGTGTAAAGCCTGGGGTGCCTAATGAGTGAGCTAACTCACATTAATTGCGTTGCGCTCACTGC
CCGCTTTCCAGTCGGGAAACCTGTCGTGCCAGCTGCATTAATGAATCGGCCAACGCGCGGGGAGAGGCGG
TTTGCGTATTGGGCGCTCTTCCGCTTCCTCGCTCACTGACTCGCTGCGCTCGGTCGTTCGGCTGCGGCGA
GCGGTATCAGCTCACTCAAAGGCGGTAATACGGTTATCCACAGAATCAGGGGATAACGCAGGAAAGAACA
TGTGAGCAAAAGGCCAGCAAAAGGCCAGGAACCGTAAAAAGGCCGCGTTGCTGGCGTTTTTCCATAGGCT
CCGCCCCCCTGACGAGCATCACAAAAATCGACGCTCAAGTCAGAGGTGGCGAAACCCGACAGGACTATAA
AGATACCAGGCGTTTCCCCCTGGAAGCTCCCTCGTGCGCTCTCCTGTTCCGACCCTGCCGCTTACCGGAT
ACCTGTCCGCCTTTCTCCCTTCGGGAAGCGTGGCGCTTTCTCATAGCTCACGCTGTAGGTATCTCAGTTC
GGTGTAGGTCGTTCGCTCCAAGCTGGGCTGTGTGCACGAACCCCCCGTTCAGCCCGACCGCTGCGCCTTA
TCCGGTAACTATCGTCTTGAGTCCAACCCGGTAAGACACGACTTATCGCCACTGGCAGCAGCCACTGGTA
ACAGGATTAGCAGAGCGAGGTATGTAGGCGGTGCTACAGAGTTCTTGAAGTGGTGGCCTAACTACGGCTA
CACTAGAAGAACAGTATTTGGTATCTGCGCTCTGCTGAAGCCAGTTACCTTCGGAAAAAGAGTTGGTAGC
TCTTGATCCGGCAAACAAACCACCGCTGGTAGCGGTGGTTTTTTTGTTTGCAAGCAGCAGATTACGCGCA
GAAAAAAAGGATCTCAAGAAGATCCTTTGATCTTTTCTACGGGGTCTGACGCTCAGTGGAACGAAAACTC
ACGTTAAGGGATTTTGGTCATGAGATTATCAAAAAGGATCTTCACCTAGATCCTTTTAAATTAAAAATGA
AGTTTTAAATCAATCTAAAGTATATATGAGTAAACTTGGTCTGACAGTTACCAATGCTTAATCAGTGAGG
CACCTATCTCAGCGATCTGTCTATTTCGTTCATCCATAGTTGCCTGACTCCCCGTCGTGTAGATAACTAC
GATACGGGAGGGCTTACCATCTGGCCCCAGTGCTGCAATGATACCGCGAGACCCACGCTCACCGGCTCCA
GATTTATCAGCAATAAACCAGCCAGCCGGAAGGGCCGAGCGCAGAAGTGGTCCTGCAACTTTATCCGCCT
CCATCCAGTCTATTAATTGTTGCCGGGAAGCTAGAGTAAGTAGTTCGCCAGTTAATAGTTTGCGCAACGT
TGTTGCCATTGCTACAGGCATCGTGGTGTCACGCTCGTCGTTTGGTATGGCTTCATTCAGCTCCGGTTCC
CAACGATCAAGGCGAGTTACATGATCCCCCATGTTGTGCAAAAAAGCGGTTAGCTCCTTCGGTCCTCCGA
TCGTTGTCAGAAGTAAGTTGGCCGCAGTGTTATCACTCATGGTTATGGCAGCACTGCATAATTCTCTTAC
TGTCATGCCATCCGTAAGATGCTTTTCTGTGACTGGTGAGTACTCAACCAAGTCATTCTGAGAATAGTGT
ATGCGGCGACCGAGTTGCTCTTGCCCGGCGTCAATACGGGATAATACCGCGCCACATAGCAGAACTTTAA
AAGTGCTCATCATTGGAAAACGTTCTTCGGGGCGAAAACTCTCAAGGATCTTACCGCTGTTGAGATCCAG
TTCGATGTAACCCACTCGTGCACCCAACTGATCTTCAGCATCTTTTACTTTCACCAGCGTTTCTGGGTGA
GCAAAAACAGGAAGGCAAAATGCCGCAAAAAAGGGAATAAGGGCGACACGGAAATGTTGAATACTCATAC
TCTTCCTTTTTCAATATTATTGAAGCATTTATCAGGGTTATTGTCTCATGAGCGGATACATATTTGAATG
TATTTAGAAAAATAAACAAATAGGGGTTCCGCGCACATTTCCCCGAAAAGTGCCACCTAAATTGTAAGCG
TTAATATTTTGTTAAAATTCGCGTTAAATTTTTGTTAAATCAGCTCATTTTTTAACCAATAGGCCGAAAT
CGGCAAAATCCCTTATAAATCAAAAGAATAGACCGAGATAGGGT
[37 nt withheld, positions 7465-7501]
AAAGAACGTGGACTCCAACGTCAAAGG
[49 nt withheld, positions 7529-7577]
T
[91 nt withheld, positions 7579-7669]
G
[124 nt withheld, positions 7671-7794]
CCCATTCGCCATTCAGGCTGCGCAACTGTTGGGAAGGGCGATCGGTGCGGGCCTCTTCGCTATTACGCCA
GCTGGCGAAAGGGGGATGTGCTGCAAGGCGATTAAGTTGGGTAACGCCAGGGTTTTCCCAGTCACGACGT
TGTAAAACGACGGCCAGTGAATTGTAATACGACTCACTATAGGGCGAATTGGGTACCACGCG
Features (pLannotate 1.2.2; 26 found; start..end, strand, type, name):
      1..227     +  promoter       RSV promoter: Rous sarcoma virus enhancer/promoter
    228..408     +  LTR            5' LTR (truncated): truncated 5' long terminal repeat (LTR) from HIV-1
    455..580     +  misc_feature   HIV-1 Ψ: packaging signal of human immunodeficiency virus type 1
    564..927     +  CDS            HIV-1 gag (fragment): gag protein from human immunodeficiency virus 1; gag
   1073..1306    +  misc_feature   RRE: The Rev response element (RRE) of HIV-1 allows for Rev-dependent mRNA export from the nucleus to the cytoplasm.
   1683..1783    +  CDS            Rev (fragment): human immunodeficiency virus 1 (HIV-1) Rev protein; rev; enhances nuclear export of unspliced and incompletely spliced viral mRNAs
   1802..1918    +  misc_feature   cPPT/CTS: central polypurine tract and central termination sequence of HIV-1
   1973..3154    +  promoter       EF-1α promoter: strong constitutive promoter for human elongation factor EF-1α
   3163..3200    -  misc_feature   MCS (fragment): pBluescript multiple cloning site
   3255..3965    +  CDS            pHluorin, ratiometric: pHluorin, ratiometric is a multistate long stokes shift fluorescent protein published in 1998, derived from Aequorea victoria.
   4005..4593    +  misc_feature   WPRE: woodchuck hepatitis virus posttranscriptional regulatory element
   4614..4751    +  CDS            nef (fragment): NEF_HV1LA - Experimental evidence at protein level: Swiss-Prot protein existence level 1. Extracellular Nef protein targets CD4(+) T-lymphocytes for apoptosis by interacting with CXCR4 surface receptors. From Human immunodeficiency virus type 1 group M subtype B (isolate Lai) (HIV-1).
   4737..4917    +  LTR            5' LTR (truncated): truncated 5' long terminal repeat (LTR) from HIV-1
   4989..5070    +  polyA_signal   SV40 poly(A) signal: SV40 polyadenylation signal
   5106..5135    -  misc_feature   MCS (fragment): pBluescript multiple cloning site
   5148..5166    -  promoter       T3 promoter: promoter for bacteriophage T3 RNA polymerase
   5211..5227    -  protein_bind   lac operator: The lac repressor binds to the lac operator to inhibit transcription in E. coli. This inhibition can be relieved by adding lactose or isopropyl-β-D-thiogalactopyranoside (IPTG). lac repressor encoded by lacI
   5235..5265    -  promoter       lac promoter: promoter for the E. coli lac operon
   5280..5301    -  protein_bind   CAP binding site: CAP binding activates transcription in the presence of cAMP. E. coli catabolite activator protein
   5314..5406    -  CDS            lacI (fragment): lac repressor; lacI; The lac repressor binds to the lac operator to inhibit transcription in E. coli. This inhibition can be relieved by adding lactose or isopropyl-β-D-thiogalactopyranoside (IPTG).
   5589..6177    -  rep_origin     ori: high-copy-number ColE1/pMB1/pBR322/pUC origin of replication
   6348..7208    -  CDS            AmpR: β-lactamase; bla; confers resistance to ampicillin, carbenicillin, and related antibiotics
   7209..7313    -  promoter       AmpR promoter: bla
   7366..7794    -  rep_origin     f1 ori (sequence partly withheld): f1 bacteriophage origin of replication; arrow indicates direction of (+) strand synthesis
   7799..7956    -  CDS            lacZα (fragment): LacZα fragment of β-galactosidase; lacZ fragment
   7959..7977    +  promoter       T7 promoter: promoter for bacteriophage T7 RNA polymerase
