[The description below was written by a language model from this plasmid's Addgene catalogue record and pLannotate feature annotations shown in this document.]
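Description:
pLBS.EF NLS-pHlu is a lentiviral transfer plasmid of about 8 kb, built on the pLBS.EF backbone, for expressing a nuclear-targeted pH-sensitive fluorescent protein in mammalian cells. The bacterial portion derives from a pBluescript-type vector: a high-copy ColE1/pUC origin, an ampicillin resistance gene (β-lactamase) with its own promoter, an f1 phage origin, and leftover lac promoter/operator, lacZα, T3 and T7 promoter and polylinker fragments that flank the viral cassette.

The viral cassette has a third-generation layout. An RSV enhancer/promoter replaces the U3 region of the 5' LTR to drive Tat-independent transcription of the genomic RNA in packaging cells. It is followed by the HIV-1 Ψ packaging signal with a short gag fragment, the Rev response element for Rev-dependent nuclear export, and the cPPT/CTS, which aids nuclear import of the reverse-transcribed genome. The internal expression unit uses the strong constitutive human EF-1α promoter to drive ratiometric pHluorin, an Aequorea victoria GFP derivative whose excitation spectrum shifts with pH. This is followed by a WPRE to enhance transcript stability and expression, a truncated 3' LTR (annotated by the software as a truncated 5' LTR) and an SV40 polyadenylation signal. The name and stated purpose indicate a nuclear localization signal fused to pHluorin. The feature table does not annotate it separately, although a short unannotated stretch lies upstream of the pHluorin coding sequence. No mammalian selection marker is annotated, so transduced cells would be identified by fluorescence. The construct is intended for lentiviral delivery and live-cell ratiometric measurement of pH in the nucleus.
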