Addgene plasmid #129324: pLBS.EF NLS-pHlu
Purpose: pH measurement, nucleus, lentivirus
Depositing lab: Yasushi Okada. Depositing organization: RIKEN Center for Biosystems Dynamics Research, Kobe. Publication: Live cell imaging of metabolic heterogeneity by quantitative fluorescent ATP indicator protein, QUEEN-37C. Yaginuma H, Okada Y. bioRxiv 2021.10.08.463131 10.1101/2021.10.08.463131.
Backbone
  Vector backbone: pLBS.EF
  Vector type: Lentiviral
Growth in bacteria
  Bacterial resistance: Ampicillin, 100 μg/mL
  Growth temperature: 37°C
  Growth strain: NEB Stable
  Copy number: High Copy
Gene/Insert
  Gene/Insert name: pHluorin (from H. Imamura)
  Species: Synthetic
  Cloning method: Restriction Enzyme; 5′ cloning site Unknown (unknown if destroyed)
Terms and licenses: Academic/Nonprofit Terms; Industry Terms: Not Available to Industry
Depositor comments: Depositor Adm #1082 . Please visit https://www.biorxiv.org/content/10.1101/2021.10.08.463131v1 for bioRxiv preprint.
How to cite: pLBS.EF NLS-pHlu was a gift from Yasushi Okada (Addgene plasmid # 129324 ; http://n2t.net/addgene:129324 ; RRID:Addgene_129324)
